Addgene plasmid #236277: p3HM1Luc4
Purpose: Mammalian expression of human muscarinic M1 receptor; N-terminal HA tag, C-terminal Rluc8
Depositing lab: Vsevolod Gurevich. Depositing organization: Vanderbilt University. Publication: Manipulation of very few receptor discriminator residues greatly enhances receptor specificity of non-visual arrestins. Gimenez LE, Vishnivetskiy SA, Baameur F, Gurevich VV. J Biol Chem. 2012 Aug 24;287(35):29495-505. doi: 10.1074/jbc.M112.366674. Epub 2012 Jul 11. PubMed 22787152.
Backbone
  Vector backbone: pcDNA3
  Backbone size w/o insert (bp): 5400
  Modifications to backbone: The MCS of pcDNA3 vector was modified
  Vector type: Mammalian Expression
Growth in bacteria
  Bacterial resistance: Ampicillin, 100 μg/mL
  Growth temperature: 37°C
  Growth strain: DH5alpha
  Copy number: High Copy
Gene/Insert
  Gene/Insert name: muscarinic M1 receptor (alt name: clone p3HM1Luc4)
  Species: H. sapiens (human)
  Entrez Gene: CHRM1 (a.k.a. HM1, M1, M1R)
  Promoter: CMV
  Tag / fusion protein: 3xHA (N terminal on insert); Rluc8 (C terminal on insert)
  Cloning method: Restriction Enzyme; 5′ cloning site Eco RI (unknown if destroyed); 3′ cloning site Hind III (unknown if destroyed)
  Sequencing primers: 5′ CMV-F
Terms and licenses: Academic/Nonprofit Terms; Industry Terms: Not Available to Industry
Depositor comments: The MCS of the pcDNA3 vector was modified, so the structure of insert is: EcoRI - AsiSI - Start 3xHA-D2R - SbfI - RLuc8 - Stop AscI - XbaI - PacI - HindIII
How to cite: p3HM1Luc4 was a gift from Vsevolod Gurevich (Addgene plasmid # 236277 ; http://n2t.net/addgene:236277 ; RRID:Addgene_236277)
