[The description below was written by a language model from this plasmid's Addgene catalogue record and pLannotate feature annotations shown in this document.]
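Description:
p3HM1Luc4 is a mammalian expression plasmid built on a pcDNA3 backbone with a modified multiple cloning site. It encodes the human muscarinic M1 acetylcholine receptor (CHRM1) as a doubly tagged fusion protein. It is propagated in E. coli from a high-copy ColE1/pUC-type origin under ampicillin selection (AmpR with its own bla promoter). It also carries an f1 origin for single-stranded DNA production. For mammalian cells, an SV40 enhancer/early promoter drives a neomycin phosphotransferase gene followed by an SV40 polyadenylation signal, which allows G418 selection of stable transfectants.

The expression cassette runs from the CMV immediate early enhancer and promoter to a bovine growth hormone polyadenylation signal. A T7 promoter lies upstream of the insert and an SP6 promoter in reverse orientation downstream. The open reading frame begins with a triple HA epitope tag at the receptor's extracellular N-terminus and continues through the CHRM1 coding sequence. It ends with Renilla luciferase, which the record gives as the Rluc8 variant and the annotation detects as human codon-optimised Rluc. According to the depositor, the insert sits between EcoRI and HindIII, with rare-cutter sites flanking the receptor and the luciferase so that these modules can be exchanged. The depositor's schematic labels the receptor as D2R, but both the catalogue fields and the annotated sequence identify it as M1. The short HIV-1 LTR, ble and lacI fragment calls appear to be backbone remnants or annotation artefacts rather than functional parts.

The HA tag allows detection of the receptor, for example at the cell surface. The C-terminal luciferase can serve as a bioluminescence resonance energy transfer (BRET) donor. This fits the associated publication's study of the receptor specificity of non-visual arrestins.
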