Features (pLannotate 1.2.2; 25 found; start..end, strand, type, name):
     28..80      -  misc_feature   bom (fragment): basis of mobility region from pBR322
    235..614     +  enhancer       CMV enhancer: human cytomegalovirus immediate early enhancer
    615..818     +  promoter       CMV promoter: human cytomegalovirus (CMV) immediate early promoter
    814..847     +  LTR            5' LTR (truncated) (fragment): truncated 5' long terminal repeat (LTR) from HIV-1
    863..881     +  promoter       T7 promoter: promoter for bacteriophage T7 RNA polymerase
    922..938     +  CDS            3xHA (fragment): three tandem HA epitope tags
    949..965     +  CDS            3xHA (fragment): three tandem HA epitope tags
    976..1002    +  CDS            3xHA (fragment): three tandem HA epitope tags
   1006..2382    +  CDS            CHRM1: ACM1_HUMAN - Experimental evidence at protein level: Swiss-Prot protein existence level 1. The muscarinic acetylcholine receptor mediates various cellular responses, including inhibition of adenylate cyclase, breakdown of phosphoinositides and modulation of potassium channels through the action of G proteins. Primary transducing effect is Pi turnover. From Homo sapiens (Human).
   2395..3330    +  CDS            hRluc: Renilla luciferase human codon-optimized
   3369..3387    -  promoter       SP6 promoter: promoter for bacteriophage SP6 RNA polymerase
   3413..3637    +  polyA_signal   bGH poly(A) signal: bovine growth hormone polyadenylation signal
   3641..3662    +  promoter       SV40 promoter (fragment): SV40 enhancer and early promoter
   3683..4111    +  rep_origin     f1 ori (sequence partly withheld): f1 bacteriophage origin of replication; arrow indicates direction of (+) strand synthesis
   4125..4454    +  promoter       SV40 promoter: SV40 enhancer and early promoter
   4521..5312    +  CDS            neo: KKA2_KLEPN - Also known as kan, nptII. Experimental evidence at protein level: Swiss-Prot protein existence level 1. Resistance to kanamycin, neomycin, paromomycin, ribostamycin, butirosin and gentamicin B. From Klebsiella pneumoniae.
   5336..5494    +  CDS            ble (fragment): BLE_KLEPN - Experimental evidence at protein level: Swiss-Prot protein existence level 1. Binding protein with a strong affinity to the bleomycin family of antibiotics. Binds to CL990; an antimitotic-antibiotic compound. From Klebsiella pneumoniae.
   5489..5610    +  polyA_signal   SV40 poly(A) signal: SV40 polyadenylation signal
   5683..5699    -  protein_bind   lac operator: The lac repressor binds to the lac operator to inhibit transcription in E. coli. This inhibition can be relieved by adding lactose or isopropyl-β-D-thiogalactopyranoside (IPTG). lac repressor encoded by lacI
   5707..5737    -  promoter       lac promoter: promoter for the E. coli lac operon
   5752..5773    -  protein_bind   CAP binding site: CAP binding activates transcription in the presence of cAMP. E. coli catabolite activator protein
   5786..5878    -  CDS            lacI (fragment): lac repressor; lacI; The lac repressor binds to the lac operator to inhibit transcription in E. coli. This inhibition can be relieved by adding lactose or isopropyl-β-D-thiogalactopyranoside (IPTG).
   6061..6649    -  rep_origin     ori: high-copy-number ColE1/pMB1/pBR322/pUC origin of replication
   6820..7680    -  CDS            AmpR: β-lactamase; bla; confers resistance to ampicillin, carbenicillin, and related antibiotics
   7681..7785    -  promoter       AmpR promoter: bla
>Addgene plasmid #236277 | p3HM1Luc4 | addgene full sequence | sequence record 471657 | Addgene NGS Result
GACGGATCGGGAGATCTCCCGATCCCCTATGGTGCACTCTCAGTACAATCTGCTCTGATGCCGCATAGTT
AAGCCAGTATCTGCTCCCTGCTTGTGTGTTGGAGGTCGCTGAGTAGTGCGCGAGCAAAATTTAAGCTACA
ACAAGGCAAGGCTTGACCGACAATTGCATGAAGAATCTGCTTAGGGTTAGGCGTTTTGCGCTGCTTCGCG
ATGTACGGGCCAGATATACGCGTTGACATTGATTATTGACTAGTTATTAATAGTAATCAATTACGGGGTC
ATTAGTTCATAGCCCATATATGGAGTTCCGCGTTACATAACTTACGGTAAATGGCCCGCCTGGCTGACCG
CCCAACGACCCCCGCCCATTGACGTCAATAATGACGTATGTTCCCATAGTAACGCCAATAGGGACTTTCC
ATTGACGTCAATGGGTGGAGTATTTACGGTAAACTGCCCACTTGGCAGTACATCAAGTGTATCATATGCC
AAGTACGCCCCCTATTGACGTCAATGACGGTAAATGGCCCGCCTGGCATTATGCCCAGTACATGACCTTA
TGGGACTTTCCTACTTGGCAGTACATCTACGTATTAGTCATCGCTATTACCATGGTGATGCGGTTTTGGC
AGTACATCAATGGGCGTGGATAGCGGTTTGACTCACGGGGATTTCCAAGTCTCCACCCCATTGACGTCAA
TGGGAGTTTGTTTTGGCACCAAAATCAACGGGACTTTCCAAAATGTCGTAACAACTCCGCCCCATTGACG
CAAATGGGCGGTAGGCGTGTACGGTGGGAGGTCTATATAAGCAGAGCTCTCTGGCTAACTAGAGAACCCA
CTGCTTACTGGCTTATCGAAATTAATACGACTCACTATAGGGAGACCCAAGCTGGAATTCTGCGATCGCA
CCACCATGGCGTACCCATACGATGTTCCAGATTACGCTTACCCATACGATGTTCCAGATTACGCTTACCC
ATACGATGTTCCAGATTACGCTGATAACACTTCAGCCCCACCTGCTGTCAGCCCCAACATCACCGTCCTG
GCACCAGGAAAGGGTCCCTGGCAAGTGGCCTTCATTGGGATCACCACGGGCCTCCTGTCGCTAGCCACAG
TGACAGGCAACCTGCTGGTACTCATCTCTTTCAAGGTCAACACGGAGCTCAAGACAGTCAATAACTACTT
CCTGCTGAGCCTGGCCTGTGCTGACCTCATCATCGGTACCTTCTCCATGAACCTCTATACCACGTACCTG
CTCATGGGCCACTGGGCTCTGGGCACGCTGGCTTGTGACCTCTGGCTGGCCCTGGACTATGTGGCCAGCA
ATGCCTCCGTCATGAATCTGCTGCTCATCAGCTTTGACCGCTACTTCTCCGTGACTCGGCCCCTGAGCTA
CCGTGCCAAGCGCACACCCCGCCGGGCAGCTCTGATGATCGGCCTGGCCTGGCTGGTTTCCTTTGTGCTC
TGGGCCCCAGCCATCCTCTTCTGGCAGTACCTGGTAGGGGAGCGGACAGTGCTAGCTGGGCAGTGCTACA
TCCAGTTCCTCTCCCAGCCCATCATCACCTTTGGCACAGCCATGGCTGCCTTCTACCTCCCTGTCACAGT
CATGTGCACGCTCTACTGGCGCATCTACCGGGAGACAGAGAACCGAGCACGGGAGCTGGCAGCCCTTCAG
GGCTCCGAGACGCCAGGCAAAGGGGGTGGCAGCAGCAGCAGCTCAGAGAGGTCTCAGCCAGGGGCTGAGG
GCTCACCAGAGACTCCTCCAGGCCGCTGCTGTCGCTGCTGCCGGGCCCCCAGGCTGCTGCAGGCCTACAG
CTGGAAGGAAGAAGAGGAAGAGGACGAAGGCTCCATGGAGTCCCTCACATCCTCAGAGGGAGAGGAGCCT
GGCTCCGAAGTGGTGATCAAGATGCCAATGGTGGACCCCGAGGCACAGGCCCCCACCAAGCAGCCCCCAC
GGAGCTCCCCAAATACAGTCAAGAGGCCGACTAAGAAAGGGCGTGATCGAGCTGGCAAGGGCCAGAAGCC
CCGTGGAAAGGAGCAGCTGGCCAAGCGGAAGACCTTCTCGCTGGTCAAGGAGAAGAAGGCGGCTCGGACC
CTGAGTGCCATCCTCCTGGCCTTCATCCTCACCTGGACACCGTACAACATCATGGTGCTGGTGTCCACCT
TCTGCAAGGACTGTGTTCCCGAGACCCTGTGGGAGCTGGGCTACTGGCTGTGCTACGTCAACAGCACCAT
CAACCCCATGTGCTACGCACTCTGCAACAAAGCCTTCCGGGACACCTTTCGCCTGCTGCTGCTTTGCCGC
TGGGACAAGAGACGCTGGCGCAAGATCCCCAAGCGCCCTGGCTCCGTGCACCGCACTCCCTCCCGCCAAT
GCGCACCTGCAGGCATGGCTTCCAAGGTGTACGACCCCGAGCAACGCAAACGCATGATCACTGGGCCTCA
GTGGTGGGCTCGCTGCAAGCAAATGAACGTGCTGGACTCCTTCATCAACTACTATGATTCCGAGAAGCAC
GCCGAGAACGCCGTGATTTTTCTGCATGGTAACGCTACCTCCAGCTACCTGTGGAGGCACGTCGTGCCTC
ACATCGAGCCCGTGGCTAGATGCATCATCCCTGATCTGATCGGAATGGGTAAGTCCGGCAAGAGCGGGAA
TGGCTCATATCGCCTCCTGGATCACTACAAGTACCTCACCGCTTGGTTCGAGCTGCTGAACCTTCCAAAG
AAAATCATCTTTGTGGGCCACGACTGGGGGGCTGCTCTGGCCTTTCACTACGCCTACGAGCACCAAGACA
GGATCAAGGCCATCGTCCATATGGAGAGTGTCGTGGACGTGATCGAGTCCTGGGACGAGTGGCCTGACAT
CGAGGAGGATATCGCCCTGATCAAGAGCGAAGAGGGCGAGAAAATGGTGCTTGAGAATAACTTCTTCGTC
GAGACCGTGCTCCCAAGCAAGATCATGCGGAAACTGGAGCCTGAGGAGTTCGCTGCCTACCTGGAGCCAT
TCAAGGAGAAGGGCGAGGTTAGACGGCCTACCCTCTCCTGGCCTCGCGAGATCCCTCTCGTTAAGGGAGG
CAAGCCCGACGTCGTCCAGATTGTCCGCAACTACAACGCCTACCTTCGGGCCAGCGACGATCTGCCTAAG
CTGTTCATCGAGTCCGACCCTGGGTTCTTTTCCAACGCTATTGTCGAGGGAGCTAAGAAGTTCCCTAACA
CCGAGTTCGTGAAGGTGAAGGGCCTCCACTTCCTCCAGGAGGACGCTCCAGATGAAATGGGTAAGTACAT
CAAGAGCTTCGTGGAGCGCGTGCTGAAGAACGAGCAGTAATCGGCGCGCCTCTAGATTAATTAAAAGCTT
GGCCCTATTCTATAGTGTCACCTAAATGCTAGAGCTCGCTGATCAGCCTCGACTGTGCCTTCTAGTTGCC
AGCCATCTGTTGTTTGCCCCTCCCCCGTGCCTTCCTTGACCCTGGAAGGTGCCACTCCCACTGTCCTTTC
CTAATAAAATGAGGAAATTGCATCGCATTGTCTGAGTAGGTGTCATTCTATTCTGGGGGGTGGGGTGGGG
CAGGACAGCAAGGGGGAGGATTGGGAAGACAATAGCAGGCATGCTGGGGATGCGGTGGGCTCTATGGCTT
CTGAGGCGGAAAGAACCAGCTGGGGCTCTAGGGGGTATCCCC
[124 nt withheld, positions 3683-3806]
C
[91 nt withheld, positions 3808-3898]
A
[49 nt withheld, positions 3900-3948]
CCTTTGACGTTGGAGTCCACGTTCTTT
[37 nt withheld, positions 3976-4012]
ACCCTATCTCGGTCTATTCTTTTGATTTATAAGGGATTTTGCCGATTTCGGCCTATTGGTTAAAAAATGA
GCTGATTTAACAAAAATTTAACGCGAATTAATTCTGTGGAATGTGTGTCAGTTAGGGTGTGGAAAGTCCC
CAGGCTCCCCAGCAGGCAGAAGTATGCAAAGCATGCATCTCAATTAGTCAGCAACCAGGTGTGGAAAGTC
CCCAGGCTCCCCAGCAGGCAGAAGTATGCAAAGCATGCATCTCAATTAGTCAGCAACCATAGTCCCGCCC
CTAACTCCGCCCATCCCGCCCCTAACTCCGCCCAGTTCCGCCCATTCTCCGCCCCATGGCTGACTAATTT
TTTTTATTTATGCAGAGGCCGAGGCCGCCTCTGCCTCTGAGCTATTCCAGAAGTAGTGAGGAGGCTTTTT
TGGAGGCCTAGGCTTTTGCAAAAAGCTCCCGGGAGCTTGTATATCCATTTTCGGATCTGATCAAGAGACA
GGATGAGGATCGTTTCGCATGATTGAACAAGATGGATTGCACGCAGGTTCTCCGGCCGCTTGGGTGGAGA
GGCTATTCGGCTATGACTGGGCACAACAGACAATCGGCTGCTCTGATGCCGCCGTGTTCCGGCTGTCAGC
GCAGGGGCGCCCGGTTCTTTTTGTCAAGACCGACCTGTCCGGTGCCCTGAATGAACTGCAGGACGAGGCA
GCGCGGCTATCGTGGCTGGCCACGACGGGCGTTCCTTGCGCAGCTGTGCTCGACGTTGTCACTGAAGCGG
GAAGGGACTGGCTGCTATTGGGCGAAGTGCCGGGGCAGGATCTCCTGTCATCTCACCTTGCTCCTGCCGA
GAAAGTATCCATCATGGCTGATGCAATGCGGCGGCTGCATACGCTTGATCCGGCTACCTGCCCATTCGAC
CACCAAGCGAAACATCGCATCGAGCGAGCACGTACTCGGATGGAAGCCGGTCTTGTCGATCAGGATGATC
TGGACGAAGAGCATCAGGGGCTCGCGCCAGCCGAACTGTTCGCCAGGCTCAAGGCGCGCATGCCCGACGG
CGAGGATCTCGTCGTGACCCATGGCGATGCCTGCTTGCCGAATATCATGGTGGAAAATGGCCGCTTTTCT
GGATTCATCGACTGTGGCCGGCTGGGTGTGGCGGACCGCTATCAGGACATAGCGTTGGCTACCCGTGATA
TTGCTGAAGAGCTTGGCGGCGAATGGGCTGACCGCTTCCTCGTGCTTTACGGTATCGCCGCTCCCGATTC
GCAGCGCATCGCCTTCTATCGCCTTCTTGACGAGTTCTTCTGAGCGGGACTCTGGGGTTCGAAATGACCG
ACCAAGCGACGCCCAACCTGCCATCACGAGATTTCGATTCCACCGCCGCCTTCTATGAAAGGTTGGGCTT
CGGAATCGTTTTCCGGGACGCCGGCTGGATGATCCTCCAGCGCGGGGATCTCATGCTGGAGTTCTTCGCC
CACCCCAACTTGTTTATTGCAGCTTATAATGGTTACAAATAAAGCAATAGCATCACAAATTTCACAAATA
AAGCATTTTTTTCACTGCATTCTAGTTGTGGTTTGTCCAAACTCATCAATGTATCTTATCATGTCTGTAT
ACCGTCGACCTCTAGCTAGAGCTTGGCGTAATCATGGTCATAGCTGTTTCCTGTGTGAAATTGTTATCCG
CTCACAATTCCACACAACATACGAGCCGGAAGCATAAAGTGTAAAGCCTGGGGTGCCTAATGAGTGAGCT
AACTCACATTAATTGCGTTGCGCTCACTGCCCGCTTTCCAGTCGGGAAACCTGTCGTGCCAGCTGCATTA
ATGAATCGGCCAACGCGCGGGGAGAGGCGGTTTGCGTATTGGGCGCTCTTCCGCTTCCTCGCTCACTGAC
TCGCTGCGCTCGGTCGTTCGGCTGCGGCGAGCGGTATCAGCTCACTCAAAGGCGGTAATACGGTTATCCA
CAGAATCAGGGGATAACGCAGGAAAGAACATGTGAGCAAAAGGCCAGCAAAAGGCCAGGAACCGTAAAAA
GGCCGCGTTGCTGGCGTTTTTCCATAGGCTCCGCCCCCCTGACGAGCATCACAAAAATCGACGCTCAAGT
CAGAGGTGGCGAAACCCGACAGGACTATAAAGATACCAGGCGTTTCCCCCTGGAAGCTCCCTCGTGCGCT
CTCCTGTTCCGACCCTGCCGCTTACCGGATACCTGTCCGCCTTTCTCCCTTCGGGAAGCGTGGCGCTTTC
TCATAGCTCACGCTGTAGGTATCTCAGTTCGGTGTAGGTCGTTCGCTCCAAGCTGGGCTGTGTGCACGAA
CCCCCCGTTCAGCCCGACCGCTGCGCCTTATCCGGTAACTATCGTCTTGAGTCCAACCCGGTAAGACACG
ACTTATCGCCACTGGCAGCAGCCACTGGTAACAGGATTAGCAGAGCGAGGTATGTAGGCGGTGCTACAGA
GTTCTTGAAGTGGTGGCCTAACTACGGCTACACTAGAAGAACAGTATTTGGTATCTGCGCTCTGCTGAAG
CCAGTTACCTTCGGAAAAAGAGTTGGTAGCTCTTGATCCGGCAAACAAACCACCGCTGGTAGCGGTGGTT
TTTTTGTTTGCAAGCAGCAGATTACGCGCAGAAAAAAAGGATCTCAAGAAGATCCTTTGATCTTTTCTAC
GGGGTCTGACGCTCAGTGGAACGAAAACTCACGTTAAGGGATTTTGGTCATGAGATTATCAAAAAGGATC
TTCACCTAGATCCTTTTAAATTAAAAATGAAGTTTTAAATCAATCTAAAGTATATATGAGTAAACTTGGT
CTGACAGTTACCAATGCTTAATCAGTGAGGCACCTATCTCAGCGATCTGTCTATTTCGTTCATCCATAGT
TGCCTGACTCCCCGTCGTGTAGATAACTACGATACGGGAGGGCTTACCATCTGGCCCCAGTGCTGCAATG
ATACCGCGAGACCCACGCTCACCGGCTCCAGATTTATCAGCAATAAACCAGCCAGCCGGAAGGGCCGAGC
GCAGAAGTGGTCCTGCAACTTTATCCGCCTCCATCCAGTCTATTAATTGTTGCCGGGAAGCTAGAGTAAG
TAGTTCGCCAGTTAATAGTTTGCGCAACGTTGTTGCCATTGCTACAGGCATCGTGGTGTCACGCTCGTCG
TTTGGTATGGCTTCATTCAGCTCCGGTTCCCAACGATCAAGGCGAGTTACATGATCCCCCATGTTGTGCA
AAAAAGCGGTTAGCTCCTTCGGTCCTCCGATCGTTGTCAGAAGTAAGTTGGCCGCAGTGTTATCACTCAT
GGTTATGGCAGCACTGCATAATTCTCTTACTGTCATGCCATCCGTAAGATGCTTTTCTGTGACTGGTGAG
TACTCAACCAAGTCATTCTGAGAATAGTGTATGCGGCGACCGAGTTGCTCTTGCCCGGCGTCAATACGGG
ATAATACCGCGCCACATAGCAGAACTTTAAAAGTGCTCATCATTGGAAAACGTTCTTCGGGGCGAAAACT
CTCAAGGATCTTACCGCTGTTGAGATCCAGTTCGATGTAACCCACTCGTGCACCCAACTGATCTTCAGCA
TCTTTTACTTTCACCAGCGTTTCTGGGTGAGCAAAAACAGGAAGGCAAAATGCCGCAAAAAAGGGAATAA
GGGCGACACGGAAATGTTGAATACTCATACTCTTCCTTTTTCAATATTATTGAAGCATTTATCAGGGTTA
TTGTCTCATGAGCGGATACATATTTGAATGTATTTAGAAAAATAAACAAATAGGGGTTCCGCGCACATTT
CCCCGAAAAGTGCCACCTGACGTC
